>Addgene plasmid #91154 | pDIRECT_38J | addgene full sequence | sequence record 182610 | Addgene NGS Result
CATGAGATTATCAAAAAGGATCTTCACCTAGATCCTTTTAAATTAAAAATGAAGTTTTAAATCAATCTAA
AGTATATATGTGTAACATTGGTCTAGTGATTAGAAAAACTCATCGAGCATCAAATGAAACTGCAATTTAT
TCATATCAGGATTATCAATACCATATTTTTGAAAAAGCCGTTTCTGTAATGAAGGAGAAAACTCACCGAG
GCAGTTCCATAGGATGGCAAGATCCTGGTATCGGTCTGCGATTCCGACTCGTCCAACATCAATACAACCT
ATTAATTTCCCCTCGTCAAAAATAAGGTTATCAAGTGAGAAATCACCATGAGTGACGACTGAATCCGGTG
AGAATGGCAAAAGTTTATGCATTTCTTTCCAGACTTGTTCAACAGGCCAGCCATTACGCTCGTCATCAAA
ATCACTCGCATCAACCAAACCGTTATTCATTCGTGATTGCGCCTGAGCGAGCCGAAATACGCGATCGCTG
TTAAAAGGACAATTACAAACAGGAATCGAATGCAACCGGCGCAGGAACACTGCCAGCGCATCAACAATAT
TTTCACCTGAATCAGGATATTCTTCTAATACCTGGAATGCTGTTTTCCCTGGGATCGCAGTGGTGAGTAA
CCATGCATCATCAGGAGTACGGATAAAATGCTTGATGGTCGGAAGAGGCATAAATTCCGTCAGCCAGTTT
AGTCTGACCATCTCATCTGTAACATCATTGGCAACGCTACCTTTGCCATGTTTCAGAAACAACTCTGGCG
CATCGGGCTTCCCATACAATCGGTAGATTGTCGCACCTGATTGCCCGACATTATCGCGAGCCCATTTATA
CCCATATAAATCAGCATCCATGTTGGAATTTAATCGCGGCCTTGAGCAAGACGTTTCCCGTTGAATATGG
CTCATAACACCCCTTGTATTACTGTTTATGTAAGCAGACAGTTTTATTGTTCATGATGATATATTTTTAT
CTTGTGCAATGTAACATCAGAGATTTTGAGACACAACGTGGCTTTGTTGAATAAATCGAACTTTTGCTGA
GTTGAAGGATCAGATCACGCATCTTCCCGACAACGCAGACCGTTCCGTGGCAAAGCAAAAGTTCAAAATC
ACCAACTGGTCCACCTACAACAAAGCTCTCATCAACCGTGGCTCCCTCACTTTCTGGCTGGATGATGGGG
CGATTCAGGCGATCCCCATCCAACAGCCCGCCGTCGAGCGGGCTTTTTTATCCCCGGAAGCCTGTGGATA
GAGGGTAGTTATCCACGTGAAACCGCTAATGCCCCGCAAAGCCTTGATTCACGGGGCTTTCCGGCCCGCT
CCAAAAACTATCCACGTGAAATCGCTAATCAGGGTACGTGAAATCGCTAATCGGAGTACGTGAAATCGCT
AATAAGGTCACGTGAAATCGCTAATCAAAAAGGCACGTGAGAACGCTAATAGCCCTTTCAGATCAACAGC
TTGCAAACACCCCTCGCTCCGGCAAGTAGTTACAGCAAGTAGTATGTTCAATTAGCTTTTCAATTATGAA
TATATATATCAATTATTGGTCGCCCTTGGCTTGTGGACAATGCGCTACGCGCACCGGCTCCGCCCGTGGA
CAACCGCAAGCGGTTGCCCACCGTCGAGCGCCTTTGCCCACAACCCGGCGGCCGGCCGCAACAGATCGTT
TTATAAATTTTTTTTTTTGAAAAAGAAAAAGCCCGAAAGGCGGCAACCTCTCGGGCTTCTGGATTTCCGA
TCCCCGGAATTAGATCCGTTTAAACTACGTAAGATCCTGGCAGGATATATTGTGGTGTAAACGTGTACGC
GTTGCATGCCGGTCGATCTAGTAACATAGATGACACCGCGCGCGATAATTTATCCTAGTTTGCGCGCTAT
ATTTTGTTTTCTATCGCGTATTAAATGTATAATTGCGGGACTCTAATCATAAAAACCCATCTCATAAATA
ACGTCATGCATTACATGTTAATTATTACATGCTTAACGTAATTCAACAGAAATTATATGATAATCATCGC
AAGACCGGCAACAGGATTCAATCTTAAGAAACTTTATTGCCAAATGTTTGAAAAGCTTTCAGAAGAACTC
GTCAAGAAGGCGATAGAAGGCGATGCGCTGCGAATCGGGAGCGGCGATACCGTAAAGCACGAGGAAGCGG
TCAGCCCATTCGCCGCCAAGCTCTTCAGCAATATCACGGGTAGCCAACGCTATGTCCTGATAGCGGTCCG
CCACACCCAGCCGGCCACAGTCGATGAATCCAGAAAAGCGGCCATTTTCCACCATGATATTCGGCAAGCA
GGCATCGCCATGGGTCACGACGAGATCCTCGCCGTCGGGCATGCGCGCCTTGAGCCTGGCGAACAGTTCG
GCTGGCGCGAGCCCCTGATGCTCTTCGTCCAGATCATCCTGATCGACAAGACCGGCTTCCATCCGAGTAC
GTGCTCGCTCGATGCGATGTTTCGCTTGGTGGTCGAATGGGCAGGTAGCCGGATCAAGCGTATGCAGCCG
CCGCATTGCATCAGCCATGATGGATACTTTCTCGGCAGGAGCAAGGTGAGATGACAGGAGATCCTGCCCC
GGCACTTCGCCCAATAGCAGCCAGTCCCTTCCCGCTTCAGTGACAACGTCGAGCACAGCTGCGCAAGGAA
CGCCCGTCGTGGCCAGCCACGATAGCCGCGCTGCCTCGTCCTGCAGTTCATTCAGGGCACCGGACAGGTC
GGTCTTGACAAAAAGAACCGGGCGCCCCTGCGCCGACAGCCGGAACACGGCGGCATCAGAGCAGCCGATT
GTCTGTTGTGCCCAGTCATAGCCGAATAGCCTCTCCACCCAAGCGGCCGGAGAACCTGCGTGCAATCCAT
CTTGTTCAATCATGGTCGACAGATCTAGATCCGGTGCAGATTATTTGGATTGAGAGTGAATATGAGACTC
TAATTGGATACCGAGGGGAATTTATGGAACGTCAGTGGAGCATTTTTGACAAGAAATATTTGCTAGCTGA
TAGTGACCTTAGGCGACTTTTGAACGCGCAATAATGGTTTCTGACGTATGTGCTTAGCTCATTAAACTCC
AGAAACCCGCGGCTGAGTGGCTCCTTCAACGTTGCGGTTCTGTCAGTTCCAAACGTAAAACGGCTTGTCC
CGCGTCATCGGCGGGGGTCATAACGTGACTCCCTTAATTCTCCGCTCATGATCGGCGCGCCAGATTTGCC
TTTTCAATTTCAGAAAGAATGCTAACCCACAGATGGTTAGAGAGGCTTACGCAGCAGGTATCATCAAGAC
GATCTACCCGAGCAATAATCTCCAGGAAATCAAATACCTTCCCAAGAAGGTTAAAGATGCAGTCAAAAGA
TTCAGGACTAACTGCATCAAGAACACAGAGAAAGATATATTTCTCAAGATCAGAAGTACTATTCCAGTAT
GGACGATTCAAGGCTTGCTTCACAAACCAAGGCAAGTAATAGAGATTGGAGTCTCTAAAAAGGTAGTTCC
CACTGAATCAAAGGCCATGGAGTCAAAGATTCAAATAGAGGACCTAACAGAACTCGCCGTAAAGACTGGC
GAACAGTTCATACAGAGTCTCTTACGACTCAATGACAAGAAGAAAATCTTCGTCAACATGGTGGAGCACG
ACACACTTGTCTACTCCAAAAATATCAAAGATACAGTCTCAGAAGACCAAAGGGCAATTGAGACTTTTCA
ACAAAGGGTAATATCCGGAAACCTCCTCGGATTCCATTGCCCAGCTATCTGTCACTTTATTGTGAAGATA
GTGGAAAAGGAAGGTGGCTCCTACAAATGCCATCATTGCGATAAAGGAAAGGCCATCGTTGAAGATGCCT
CTGCCGACAGTGGTCCCAAAGATGGACCCCCACCCACGAGGAGCATCGTGGAAAAAGAAGACGTTCCAAC
CACGTCTTCAAAGCAAGTGGATTGATGTGATATCTCCACTGACGTAAGGGATGACGCACAATCCCACTAT
CCTTCGCAAGACCCTTCCTCTATATAAGGAAGTTCATTTCATTTGGAGAGAACACGGGGGACTCCTGCAG
GGAATTCCAAGCAACGAACTGCGAGTGATTCAAGAAAAAAGAAAACCTGAGCTTTCGATCTCTTCGGAGT
GGTTTCTTGTTCTTTGAAAAAGAGGGGGAAGCATGGATTATAAGGATCACGATGGCGACTACAAGGACCA
CGATATTGACTACAAAGACGATGACGATAAAATGGCTCCTAAGAAAAAGCGCAAAGTCGGTATCCATGGC
GTTCCCTCTAGAATGGTGGATCTACGCACGCTCGGCTACAGTCAGCAGCAGCAAGAGAAGATCAAACCGA
AGGTGCGTTCGACAGTGGCGCAGCACCACGAGGCACTGGTGGGCCATGGGTTTACACACGCGCACATCGT
TGCGCTCAGCCAACACCCGGCAGCGTTAGGGACCGTCGCTGTCACGTATCAGCACATAATCACGGCGTTG
CCAGAGGCGACACACGAAGACATCGTTGGCGTCGGCAAACAGTGGTCCGGCGCACGCGCCCTGGAGGCCT
TGCTCACGGATGCGGGGGAGTTGAGAGGTCCGCCGTTACAGTTGGACACAGGCCAACTTGTGAAGATTGC
AAAACGTGGCGGCGTGACCGCAATGGAGGCAGTGCATGCCAGCAGGAATGCGTTAACAGGTGCCCCCCTG
GAGACGTTATATTCCCCAGAACATCAGGTTAATGGCGTTTTTGATGTCATTTTCGCGGTGGCTGAGATCA
GCCACTTCTTCCCCGATAACGGAAACCGGCACACTGGCCATATCGGTGGTCATCATGCGCCAGCTTTCAT
CCCCGATATGCACCACCGGGTAAAGTTCACGGGAGACTTTATCTGACAGCAGACGTGCACTGGCCAGGGG
GATCACCATCCGTCGCCCGGGCGTGTCAATAATATCACTCTGTACATCCACAAACAGACGATAACGGCTC
TCTCTTTTATAGGTGTAAACCTTAAACTGCATTTCACCAGCCCCTGTTCTCGTCAGCAAAAGAGCCGTTC
ATTTCAATAAACCGGGCGACCTCAGCCATCCCTTCCTGATTTTCCGCTTTCCAGCGTTCGGCACGCAGAC
GACGGGCTTCATTCTGCATGGTTGTGCTTACCAGACCGGAGATATTGACATCATATATGCCTTGAGCAAC
TGATAGCTGTCGCTGTCAACTGTCACTGTAATACGCTGCTTCATAGCATACCTCCTTTTGACATACTTCG
GGTATACATATCAGTATATATTCTTATACCGCAAAAATCAGCGCGCAAATACGCATACTGTTATCTGGCT
TCGTCTCCAACGACCACCTCGTCGCCTTGGCCTGCCTCGGCGGACGTCCTGCCATGGATGCAGTGAAAAA
GGGATTGCCGCACGCGCCGGAATTGATCAGAAGAGTCAATCGCCGTATTGGCGAACGCACGTCCCATCGC
GTTGCCGGATCCCAGCTGGTGAAGTCCGAGCTGGAAGAAAAAAAGAGCGAGCTGCGCCACAAGCTCAAGT
ACGTGCCCCACGAGTACATCGAGCTGATCGAGATCGCCCGCAACAGCACCCAAGACCGCATCCTGGAGAT
GAAAGTGATGGAGTTCTTCATGAAGGTGTACGGCTACCGCGGCAAGCACCTGGGCGGCTCCCGCAAGCCC
GATGGCGCCATCTACACCGTGGGCTCCCCCATCGACTATGGCGTCATTGTCGACACCAAGGCCTACTCCG
GCGGCTACAACTTACCCATCGGTCAGGCCGACGAGATGCAACGCTACGTGAAGGAGAACCAGACCCGCAA
TAAGCACATTAATCCCAACGAGTGGTGGAAGGTGTACCCCTCCTCCGTGACCGAGTTCAAATTCCTGTTC
GTGTCCGGCCACTTCAAGGGCAATTATAAGGCCCAACTGACCCGCCTGAACCGCAAGACCAACTGCAACG
GCGCCGTGCTGTCCGTGGAGGAACTGCTGATCGGCGGCGAGATGATCAAGGCTGGTACCCTGACCCTGGA
AGAGGTGCGCCGCAAGTTCAACAATGGTGAAATCAATTTCAGGTCCGGAAGCGGCGCCACGAACTTCTCT
CTGTTAAAGCAAGCAGGTGACGTGGAAGAAAACCCAGGGCCCATGGACTACAAAGACCATGACGGTGATT
ATAAAGATCATGACATCGATTACAAGGATGACGATGACAAGATGGCCCCCAAGAAGAAGAGGAAGGTGGG
CATTCACGGGGTGCCGGCTAGCATGGTGGATCTACGCACGCTCGGCTACAGTCAGCAGCAGCAAGAGAAG
ATCAAACCGAAGGTGCGTTCGACAGTGGCGCAGCACCACGAGGCACTGGTGGGCCATGGGTTTACACACG
CGCACATCGTTGCGCTCAGCCAACACCCGGCAGCGTTAGGGACCGTCGCTGTCACGTATCAGCACATAAT
CACGGCGTTGCCAGAGGCGACACACGAAGACATCGTTGGCGTCGGCAAACAGTGGTCCGGCGCACGCGCC
CTGGAGGCCTTGCTCACGGATGCGGGGGAGTTGAGAGGTCCGCCGTTACAGTTGGACACAGGCCAACTTG
TGAAGATTGCAAAACGTGGCGGCGTGACCGCAATGGAGGCAGTGCATGCATCGCGCAATGCACTGACGGG
TGCCCCCCTGGAGACCGGCGCCGCTACAGGGCGCGTCCCATTCGCCATTCAGGCTGCGCAACTGTTGGGA
AGGGCGATCGGTGCGGGCCTCTTCGCTATTACGCCAGCTGGCGAAAGGGGGATGTGCTGCAAGGCGATTA
AGTTGGGTAACGCCAGGGTTTTCCCAGTCACGACGTTGTAAAACGACGGCCAGTGAGCGCGCGTAATACG
ACTCACTATAGGGCGAATTGGGTACCGGGCCGCCCCTTGAGGTCCTCCAGCTTTTGTTCCCTTTAGTGAG
GGTTAATTGCGCGCTTGGCGTAATCATGGTCATAGCTGTTTCCTGTGTGAAATTGTTATCCGCTCACAAT
TCCACACAACATACGAGCCGGAAGCATAAAGTGTAAAGCCTGGGGTGCCTAATGAGTGAGCTAACTCACA
TTAATTGCGTTGCGCTCACTGCCCGCTTTCCACCGGTGGTCTCCAACGATCATCTGGTGGCACTCGCGTG
CCTCGGCGGACGTCCTGCCATGGATGCAGTGAAAAAGGGATTGCCGCACGCGCCGGAATTGATCAGAAGA
GTCAATCGCCGTATTGGCGAACGCACGTCCCATCGCGTTGCCAGATCTCAACTAGTCAAAAGTGAACTGG
AGGAGAAGAAATCTGAACTTCGTCATAAATTGAAATATGTGCCTCATGAATATATTGAATTAATTGAAAT
TGCCAGAAATTCCACTCAGGATAGAATTCTTGAAATGAAGGTAATGGAATTTTTTATGAAAGTTTATGGA
TATAGAGGTAAACATTTGGGTGGATCAAGGAAACCGGACGGAGCAATTTATACTGTCGGATCTCCTATTG
ATTACGGTGTGATCGTGGATACTAAAGCTTATAGCGGAGGTTATAATCTGCCAATTGGCCAAGCAGATGA
AATGGAGCGATATGTCGAAGAAAATCAAACACGAGACAAACATCTCAACCCTAATGAATGGTGGAAAGTC
TATCCATCTTCTGTAACGGAATTTAAGTTTTTATTTGTGAGTGGTCACTTTAAAGGAAACTACAAAGCTC
AGCTTACACGATTAAATCATATCACTAATTGTAATGGAGCTGTTCTTAGTGTAGAAGAGCTTTTAATTGG
TGGAGAAATGATTAAAGCCGGCACATTAACCTTAGAGGAAGTGAGGCGGAAATTTAATAACGGCGAGATA
AACTTTTAATAGCTCGAGATATGAAGATGAAGATGAAATATTTGGTGTGTCAAATAAAAAGCTTGTGTGC
TTAAGTTTGTGTTTTTTTCTTGGCTTGTTGTGTTATGAATTTGTGGCTTTTTCTAATATTAAATGAATGT
AAGATCACATTATAATGAATAAACAAATGTTTCTATAATCCATTGTGAATGTTTTGTTGGATCTCTTCTG
CAGCATATAACTACTGTATGTGCTATGGTATGGACTATGGAATATGATTAAAGATAAGGAGCTCTGACAG
GATATATTGGCGGGTAAACTAAGTCGCTGTATGTGTTTGTTTGATTTAAATCATGTGAGCAAAAGGCCAG
CAAAAGGCCAGGAACCGTAAAAAGGCCGCGTTGCTGGCGTTTTTCCATAGGCTCCGCCCCCCTGACGAGC
ATCACAAAAATCGACGCTCAAGTCAGAGGTGGCGAAACCCGACAGGACTATAAAGATACCAGGCGTTTCC
CCCTGGAAGCTCCCTCGTGCGCTCTCCTGTTCCGACCCTGCCGCTTACCGGATACCTGTCCGCCTTTCTC
CCTTCGGGAAGCGTGGCGCTTTCTCATAGCTCACGCTGTAGGTATCTCAGTTCGGTGTAGGTCGTTCGCT
CCAAGCTGGGCTGTGTGCACGAACCCCCCGTTCAGCCCGACCGCTGCGCCTTATCCGGTAACTATCGTCT
TGAGTCCAACCCGGTAAGACACGACTTATCGCCACTGGCAGCAGCCACTGGTAACAGGATTAGCAGAGCG
AGGTATGTAGGCGGTGCTACAGAGTTCTTGAAGTGGTGGCCTAACTACGGCTACACTAGAAGAACAGTAT
TTGGTATCTGCGCTCTGCTGAAGCCAGTTACCTTCGGAAGAAGAGTTGGTAGCTCTTGATCCGGCAAACA
AACCACCGCTGGTAGCGGTGGTTTTTTTGTTTGCAAGCAGCAGATTACGCGCAGAAAAAAAGGATCTCAA
GAAGATCCTTTGATCTTTTCTACGGGGTCTGACGCTCAGTGGAACGAAAACTCACGTTAAGGGATTTTGG
T
Features (pLannotate 1.2.2; 31 found; start..end, strand, type, name):
    100..915     -  CDS            KanR: aminoglycoside phosphotransferase; aph(3')-Ia; confers resistance to kanamycin in bacteria or G418 (Geneticin®) in eukaryotes
   1100..1201    +  CDS            TRA2_ECOLX (fragment): Protein predicted: Swiss-Prot protein existence level 4. Required for transposition of transposon Tn903. From Escherichia coli.
   1206..1641    +  rep_origin     pSa ori: origin of replication from bacterial plasmid pSa
   1788..1812    +  misc_feature   LB T-DNA repeat: left border repeat from nopaline C58 T-DNA
   1835..2082    -  terminator     NOS terminator: nopaline synthase terminator and poly(A) signal
   2092..2883    -  CDS            neo: KKA2_KLEPN - Also known as kan, nptII. Experimental evidence at protein level: Swiss-Prot protein existence level 1. Resistance to kanamycin, neomycin, paromomycin, ribostamycin, butirosin and gentamicin B. From Klebsiella pneumoniae.
   2905..3088    -  promoter       NOS promoter: nopaline synthase promoter NOS promoter
   3699..4040    +  promoter       CaMV 35S promoter: strong constitutive promoter from cauliflower mosaic virus
   4062..4159    +  5'UTR          OsADH 5'-UTR: translational enhancer from the 5'-UTR of the Oryza sativa alcohol dehydrogenase gene (Sugio et al., 2008)
   4208..4231    +  CDS            3xFLAG (fragment): three tandem FLAG® epitope tags
   4229..4690    +  CDS            avrXa10 (fragment): AVX10_XANOO - Experimental evidence at protein level: Swiss-Prot protein existence level 1. Avirulence protein. Induces the hypersensitive response (HR)in rice plants carrying the resistance gene Xa10. Activity depends on the presence of the core repeat domains; replacement with repeat domains from other proteins (AvrBs3 of X.euvesicatoria (AC P14727) or AvrXa7 of this organism) does not elicit the HR. Probably acts as a transcription factor in its host plant (rice) to induce plant resistance or disease. From Xanthomonas oryzae pv. oryzae.
   4700..5002    -  CDS            ccdB: CCDB_ECOLI - Also known as G, letB, letD. Experimental evidence at protein level: Swiss-Prot protein existence level 1. Toxic component of a type II toxin-antitoxin (TA) system, functioning in plasmid maintainence. Responsible for the post- segregational killing (PSK) of plasmid-free cells, also referred to as a plasmid addiction system. Half-life of over 2 hours. Cell killing by CcdB is accompanied by filamentation, defects in chromosome and plasmid segregation, defects in cell division, formation of anucleate cells, decreased DNA synthesis and plasmid loss. Interferes with the activity of DN
   5007..5165    -  CDS            ccdA (fragment): CCDA_ECO57 - Also known as H, letA. Experimental evidence at protein level: Swiss-Prot protein existence level 1. Antitoxin component of a type II toxin-antitoxin (TA) system which inhibits the post-segregational killing (PSK) of plasmid-free cells, also referred to as a plasmid addiction system. Binds to and blocks the activity of CcdB; will also remove bound CcdB protein from the CcdB-GyrA complex by forming a CcdA-CcdB complex, a process termed rejuvenation. Functions as a transcriptional corepressor for the ccdAB operon, repression also requires CcdB (By similarity). From Escherichia coli
   5256..5321    -  intron         PDK intron (fragment): pdk; modified pyruvate orthophosphate dikinase intron from Flaveria trinervia 3.0
   5326..5484    +  CDS            avrBs3 (fragment): AVRB3_XANEU - Experimental evidence at protein level: Swiss-Prot protein existence level 1. Avirulence protein. Acts as a transcription factor in C.annuum plants. In susceptible plants lacking the Bs3 resistance gene induces expression of a number of genes, including genes homologous to a family of auxin-induced genes, alpha-expansin genes, pectate lyase, anthocyanidin glucoside rhamnosyl transferase and at least one transcription factor, UPA20. Their expression leads to plant hypertrophy in mesophyll cells, probably mainly mediated by UPA20 (PubMed:17962565). In resistant plants induces the h
   5473..6060    +  CDS            fokIR (fragment): T2F1_PLAOK - Also known as rfoKI. Experimental evidence at protein level: Swiss-Prot protein existence level 1. Recognizes the double-stranded sequence 5'-GGATG-3'/3'-CATCC- 5' and cleaves respectively 14 bases after G-1 and 13 bases before C-1. From Planomicrobium okeanokoites (Planococcus okeanokoites) (Flavobacterium okeanokoites).
   6076..6125    +  CDS            P2A (fragment): 2A peptide from porcine teschovirus-1 polyprotein Eukaryotic ribosomes fail to insert a peptide bond between the Gly and Pro residues, yielding separate polypeptides.
   6136..6201    +  CDS            3xFLAG: three tandem FLAG® epitope tags, followed by an enterokinase cleavage site
   6199..6660    +  CDS            avrXa10 (fragment): AVX10_XANOO - Experimental evidence at protein level: Swiss-Prot protein existence level 1. Avirulence protein. Induces the hypersensitive response (HR)in rice plants carrying the resistance gene Xa10. Activity depends on the presence of the core repeat domains; replacement with repeat domains from other proteins (AvrBs3 of X.euvesicatoria (AC P14727) or AvrXa7 of this organism) does not elicit the HR. Probably acts as a transcription factor in its host plant (rice) to induce plant resistance or disease. From Xanthomonas oryzae pv. oryzae.
   6668..6686    -  rep_origin     f1 ori (fragment): f1 bacteriophage origin of replication; arrow indicates direction of (+) strand synthesis
   6691..6846    -  CDS            lacZα (fragment): LacZα fragment of β-galactosidase; lacZ fragment
   6854..6872    +  promoter       T7 promoter: promoter for bacteriophage T7 RNA polymerase
   6920..6938    -  promoter       T3 promoter: promoter for bacteriophage T3 RNA polymerase
   6983..6999    -  protein_bind   lac operator: The lac repressor binds to the lac operator to inhibit transcription in E. coli. This inhibition can be relieved by adding lactose or isopropyl-β-D-thiogalactopyranoside (IPTG). lac repressor encoded by lacI
   7007..7037    -  promoter       lac promoter: promoter for the E. coli lac operon
   7052..7073    -  protein_bind   CAP binding site: CAP binding activates transcription in the presence of cAMP. E. coli catabolite activator protein
   7112..7270    +  CDS            avrBs3 (fragment): AVRB3_XANEU - Experimental evidence at protein level: Swiss-Prot protein existence level 1. Avirulence protein. Acts as a transcription factor in C.annuum plants. In susceptible plants lacking the Bs3 resistance gene induces expression of a number of genes, including genes homologous to a family of auxin-induced genes, alpha-expansin genes, pectate lyase, anthocyanidin glucoside rhamnosyl transferase and at least one transcription factor, UPA20. Their expression leads to plant hypertrophy in mesophyll cells, probably mainly mediated by UPA20 (PubMed:17962565). In resistant plants induces the h
   7259..7846    +  CDS            FokI cleavage domain: nonspecific DNA cleavage domain of the FokI endonuclease (Li et al., 1992) must dimerize to be catalytically active
   7860..8108    +  terminator     HSP terminator: efficient transcription terminator from the Arabidopsis thaliana heat shock protein 18.2 gene (Nagaya et al., 2010)
   8115..8139    +  misc_feature   RB T-DNA repeat: right border repeat from nopaline C58 T-DNA
   8232..8820    -  rep_origin     ori: high-copy-number ColE1/pMB1/pBR322/pUC origin of replication
