[The description below was written by a language model from this plasmid's Addgene catalogue record and pLannotate feature annotations shown in this document.]
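Description:
pDIRECT_38J is a plant T-DNA binary vector built on the pCLEAN backbone, from a modular toolkit for plant genome engineering. It is a "direct cloning" destination plasmid for assembling and expressing a TALEN pair. Outside the T-DNA borders it carries a bacterial kanamycin resistance gene (aph(3')-Ia), a high-copy ColE1/pUC-type origin for E. coli, and the pSa origin, which in pCLEAN/pGreen-style systems supports replication in Agrobacterium. Because the plasmid contains a ccdB toxin gene, it is propagated in a ccdB-tolerant strain.

Between the nopaline-type left and right border repeats lie two units. Next to the left border is the plant selectable marker, nptII driven by the NOS promoter and ended by the NOS terminator, giving kanamycin resistance in transformed plant tissue. The second unit is a single transcription unit driven by the CaMV 35S promoter with the rice ADH 5'-UTR translational enhancer, terminated by the Arabidopsis HSP18.2 terminator. It encodes two TALEN scaffolds separated by a P2A peptide, so both nuclease monomers are produced from one transcript. Each scaffold has a FLAG-type epitope tag, an N-terminal TAL effector segment, a C-terminal TAL effector segment and a FokI cleavage domain, which must dimerize to cut DNA.

The central DNA-binding repeat arrays are absent. In the first scaffold their position is occupied by a ccdB/ccdA-fragment cassette, and in the second by a lacZα cassette with lac promoter and operator. These placeholders presumably provide negative and blue/white screening when user-designed repeat arrays are inserted, although the record does not specify the cloning sites. The finished construct would be delivered by Agrobacterium for targeted mutagenesis in plants.
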