Addgene plasmid #91154: pDIRECT_38J
Purpose: Direct Cloning, Type: T-DNA, Engineering Reagent: 35S:TALEN, Plant Selection: nos:npt II
Depositing lab: Daniel Voytas. Depositing organization: University of Minnesota. Publication: A multi-purpose toolkit to enable advanced genome engineering in plants. Cermak T, Curtin SJ, Gil-Humanes J, Cegan R, Kono TJY, Konecna E, Belanto JJ, Starker CG, Mathre JW, Greenstein RL, Voytas DF. Plant Cell. 2017 May 18. pii: tpc.00922.2016. doi: 10.1105/tpc.16.00922. PubMed 28522548.
Backbone
  Vector backbone: pCLEAN
  Vector type: Plant Expression, TALEN
  Selectable markers: Kanamycin
Growth in bacteria
  Bacterial resistance: Kanamycin, 50 μg/mL
  Growth temperature: 37°C
  Growth strain: ccdB Survival
  Copy number: High Copy
Gene/Insert
  Gene/Insert name: Engineering Reagent: 35S:TALEN
  Species: Synthetic
  Cloning method: Gibson Cloning
  Sequencing primers: 5′ unknown
Terms and licenses: Academic/Nonprofit Terms; Industry Terms: Not Available to Industry
How to cite: pDIRECT_38J was a gift from Daniel Voytas (Addgene plasmid # 91154 ; http://n2t.net/addgene:91154 ; RRID:Addgene_91154)
